Addgene plasmid #250469: pPR-1_19A_LD5T
Purpose: GRASP module to assemble sPPR proteins for RNA editing: module 19A_LD5T
Depositing lab: Ian Small. Depositing organization: University of Western Australia. Publication: GRASP: a modular toolkit for building synthetic pentatricopeptide repeat RNA-binding proteins. Dennis M, Low SY, Viljoen A, Pullakhandam A, Colas des Francs-Small C, Campbell-Clause L, Bond CS, Small I, Kwok van der Giezen FM. Nucleic Acids Res. 2025 Oct 28;53(20):gkaf1169. doi: 10.1093/nar/gkaf1169. PubMed 41224122.
Backbone
  Vector backbone: pAGM1311
  Backbone manufacturer: Sylvestre Marillonnet
  Vector type: Synthetic Biology
Growth in bacteria
  Bacterial resistance: Kanamycin, 50 μg/mL
  Growth temperature: 37°C
  Growth strain: DH5alpha
  Copy number: High Copy
Gene/Insert
  Gene/Insert name: 19A_LD5T
  Species: Synthetic
  Cloning method: Golden Gate
Terms and licenses: Academic/Nonprofit Terms; Industry Terms: Not Available to Industry
Depositor comments: GRASP kit for MoClo assembly of sPPR proteins is a library of 42 plasmids which can be combined to assemble sPPR proteins with 9, 14, or 19 motifs to target any RNA sequence of the same length. See the original publication for more information, and find code for analysis and script for GRASP assembly at https://github.com/farleykvdg/GRASP.
How to cite: pPR-1_19A_LD5T was a gift from Ian Small (Addgene plasmid # 250469 ; http://n2t.net/addgene:250469 ; RRID:Addgene_250469)
