[The description below was written by a language model from this plasmid's Addgene catalogue record and pLannotate feature annotations shown in this document.]
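Description:
pPR-1_19A_LD5T is a small (about 2.1 kb) synthetic-biology part plasmid built on the pAGM1311 backbone, a MoClo-style cloning vector used for Golden Gate assembly. It is maintained in E. coli at high copy through a ColE1/pUC-type origin of replication and is selected with kanamycin. Resistance comes from an aminoglycoside phosphotransferase gene (KanR) driven by the bla (AmpR) promoter. A short lacI fragment annotated near the end of the sequence appears to be a backbone remnant rather than a functional repressor gene.

The payload is the synthetic module 19A_LD5T, one of 42 plasmids in the GRASP kit for building synthetic pentatricopeptide repeat (sPPR) RNA-binding proteins. PPR proteins recognise RNA in a modular fashion, with each repeat motif contacting one nucleotide. Kit modules can therefore be combined by Golden Gate/MoClo assembly into proteins of 9, 14 or 19 motifs that target an RNA sequence of matching length. The stated purpose is assembly of sPPR proteins for RNA editing. The automated annotation detects only a roughly 120 bp coding segment in the insert, with similarity to an Arabidopsis thaliana PPR protein (PCMP-E50). This is consistent with a short PPR-derived building block, although the insert itself is recorded as synthetic.

No promoter, terminator or tag is annotated for the insert, so the plasmid serves as a storage and donor vector for the module rather than an expression construct. The record does not explain the module name, including the position it occupies, which nucleotide specificity it encodes or which type IIS enzyme releases it.
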