Features (pLannotate 1.2.2; 5 found; start..end, strand, type, name):
     20..142     +  CDS            PCMP-E50 (fragment): PP192_ARATH - Experimental evidence at transcript level: Swiss-Prot protein existence level 2. From Arabidopsis thaliana (Mouse-ear cress).
    235..339     +  promoter       AmpR promoter: bla
    340..1134    +  CDS            KanR: aminoglycoside phosphotransferase; aphA-3; confers resistance to kanamycin
   1305..1893    +  rep_origin     ori: high-copy-number ColE1/pMB1/pBR322/pUC origin of replication
   2076..2125    +  CDS            lacI (fragment): lac repressor; lacI; The lac repressor binds to the lac operator to inhibit transcription in E. coli. This inhibition can be relieved by adding lactose or isopropyl-β-D-thiogalactopyranoside (IPTG).
>Addgene plasmid #250469 | pPR-1_19A_LD5T | addgene full sequence | sequence record 498612 | Addgene NGS Result
ACATCTCACACGTGAACTCTTCGATAAAATGCCAGAGAGGGATGTTGTTTCTTGGACCGCGATGATCTCT
GGTTATGCACAGAACGGTAGGATAGACGAAGCAAGAGAACTCTTGTCTTCACGAAGTGGCTCTTCAGTGG
ACGAAAGGGCCTCGTGATACGCCTATTTTTATAGGTTAATGTCATGATAATAATGGTTTCTTAGACGTCA
GGTGGCACTTTTCGGGGAAATGTGCGCGGAACCCCTATTTGTTTATTTTTCTAAATACATTCAAATATGT
ATCCGCTCATGAGACAATAACCCTGATAAATGCTTCAATAATATTGAAAAAGGAAGAGTATGGCTAAAAT
GAGAATATCACCGGAATTGAAAAAACTGATCGAAAAATACCGCTGCGTAAAAGATACGGAAGGAATGTCT
CCTGCTAAGGTATATAAGCTGGTGGGAGAAAATGAAAACCTATATTTAAAAATGACGGACAGCCGGTATA
AAGGGACCACCTATGATGTGGAACGGGAAAAGGACATGATGCTATGGCTGGAAGGAAAGCTGCCTGTTCC
AAAGGTCCTGCACTTTGAACGGCATGATGGCTGGAGCAATCTGCTCATGAGTGAGGCCGATGGCGTCCTT
TGCTCGGAAGAGTATGAAGATGAACAAAGCCCTGAAAAGATTATCGAGCTGTATGCGGAGTGCATCAGGC
TCTTTCACTCCATCGACATATCGGATTGTCCCTATACGAATAGCTTAGACAGCCGCTTAGCCGAATTGGA
TTACTTACTGAATAACGATCTGGCCGATGTGGATTGCGAAAACTGGGAAGAGGACACTCCATTTAAAGAT
CCGCGCGAGCTGTATGATTTTTTAAAGACGGAAAAGCCCGAAGAGGAACTTGTCTTTTCCCACGGCGACC
TGGGAGACAGCAACATCTTTGTGAAAGATGGCAAAGTAAGTGGCTTTATTGATCTTGGGAGAAGCGGCAG
GGCGGACAAGTGGTATGACATTGCCTTCTGCGTCCGGTCGCTCAGGGAGGATATCGGGGAAGAACAGTAT
GTCGAGCTATTTTTTGACTTACTGGGGATCAAGCCTGATTGGGAGAAAATAAAATATTATATTTTACTGG
ATGAATTGTTTTAGCTGTCAGACCAAGTTTACTCATATATACTTTAGATTGATTTAAAACTTCATTTTTA
ATTTAAAAGGATCTAGGTGAAGATCCTTTTTGATAATCTCATGACCAAAATCCCTTAACGTGAGTTTTCG
TTCCACTGAGCGTCAGACCCCGTAGAAAAGATCAAAGGATCTTCTTGAGATCCTTTTTTTCTGCGCGTAA
TCTGCTGCTTGCAAACAAAAAAACCACCGCTACCAGCGGTGGTTTGTTTGCCGGATCAAGAGCTACCAAC
TCTTTTTCCGAAGGTAACTGGCTTCAGCAGAGCGCAGATACCAAATACTGTTCTTCTAGTGTAGCCGTAG
TTAGGCCACCACTTCAAGAACTCTGTAGCACCGCCTACATACCTCGCTCTGCTAATCCTGTTACCAGTGG
CTGCTGCCAGTGGCGATAAGTCGTGTCTTACCGGGTTGGACTCAAGACGATAGTTACCGGATAAGGCGCA
GCGGTCGGGCTGAACGGGGGGTTCGTGCACACAGCCCAGCTTGGAGCGAACGACCTACACCGAACTGAGA
TACCTACAGCGTGAGCTATGAGAAAGCGCCACGCTTCCCGAAGGGAGAAAGGCGGACAGGTATCCGGTAA
GCGGCAGGGTCGGAACAGGAGAGCGCACGAGGGAGCTTCCAGGGGGAAACGCCTGGTATCTTTATAGTCC
TGTCGGGTTTCGCCACCTCTGACTTGAGCGTCGATTTTTGTGATGCTCGTCAGGGGGGCGGAGCCTATGG
AAAAACGCCAGCAACGCGGCCTTTTTACGGTTCCTGGCCTTTTGCTGGCCTTTTGCTCACATGTTCTTTC
CTGCGTTATCCCCTGATTCTGTGGATAACCGTATTACCGCCTTTGAGTGAGCTGATACCGCTCGCCGCAG
CCGAACGACCGAGCGCAGCGAGTCAGTGAGCGAGGAAGCGGAAGAGCGCCCAATACGCAAACCGCCTCTC
CCCGCGCGTTGGCCGATTCATTAATCACTCTGTGAAG
