>Addgene plasmid #250469 | pPR-1_19A_LD5T | depositor partial sequence | sequence record 494203 | 19A_LD5T
CACGTGAACTCTTCGATAAAATGCCAGAGAGGGATGTTGTTTCTTGGACCGCGATGATCTCTGGTTATGC
ACAGAACGGTAGGATAGACGAAGCAAGAGAACTC
